LOCUS       Exported 6588 bp ds-DNA circular SYN 12-MAY-2021
DEFINITION  harbours marker genes HIS3 and MET17.
ACCESSION   .
VERSION     .
KEYWORDS    pHM
SOURCE      synthetic DNA construct
  ORGANISM  synthetic DNA construct
REFERENCE   1 (bases 1 to 6588)
  AUTHORS   Michael Mulleder, Kate Campbell, Olga Matsarskaia, Florian
            Eckerstorfer, Markus Ralser
  TITLE     Saccharomyces cerevisiae single-copy plasmids for auxotrophy
            compensation, multiple marker selection, and for designing
            metabolically cooperating communities
  JOURNAL   F1000Research
REFERENCE   2 (bases 1 to 6588)
  AUTHORS   .
  TITLE     Direct Submission
  JOURNAL   Exported May 12, 2021 from SnapGene Server 1.1.58
            http://www.snapgene.com
FEATURES             Location/Qualifiers
     source          1..6588
                     /organism="synthetic DNA construct"
                     /mol_type="other DNA"
     primer_bind     165..183
                     /label=pBRforEco
                     /note="pBR322 vectors, upsteam of EcoRI site, forward
                     primer"
     primer_bind     complement(221..243)
                     /label=pGEX 3'
                     /note="pGEX vectors, reverse primer"
     primer_bind     343..362
                     /label=pRS-marker
                     /note="pRS vectors, use to sequence yeast selectable
                     marker"
     promoter        507..694
                     /gene="S. cerevisiae HIS3"
                     /label=HIS3 promoter
     CDS             695..1357
                     /codon_start=1
                     /gene="S. cerevisiae HIS3"
                     /product="imidazoleglycerol-phosphate dehydratase, required
                     for histidine biosynthesis"
                     /label=HIS3
                     /note="yeast auxotrophic marker"
                     /translation="MTEQKALVKRITNETKIQIAISLKGGPLAIEHSIFPEKEAEAVAE
                     QATQSQVINVHTGIGFLDHMIHALAKHSGWSLIVECIGDLHIDDHHTTEDCGIALGQAF
                     KEALGAVRGVKRFGSGFAPLDEALSRAVVDLSNRPYAVVELGLQREKVGDLSCEMIPHF
                     LESFAEASRITLHVDCLRGKNDHHRSESAFKALAVAIREATSPNGTNDVPSTKGVLM"
     CDS             complement(1611..2945)
                     /codon_start=1
                     /gene="S. cerevisiae MET17"
                     /gene_synonym="MET15; MET25"
                     /product="O-acetylserine and O-acetylhomoserine
                     sulfhydrylase, required for sulfur amino acid synthesis"
                     /label=MET17
                     /translation="MPSHFDTVQLHAGQENPGDNAHRSRAVPIYATTSYVFENSKHGSQ
                     LFGLEVPGYVYSRFQNPTSNVLEERIAALEGGAAALAVSSGQAAQTLAIQGLAHTGDNI
                     VSTSYLYGGTYNQFKISFKRFGIEARFVEGDNPEEFEKVFDERTKAVYLETIGNPKYNV
                     PDFEKIVAIAHKHGIPVVVDNTFGAGGYFCQPIKYGADIVTHSATKWIGGHGTTIGGII
                     VDSGKFPWKDYPEKFPQFSQPAEGYHGTIYNEAYGNLAYIVHVRTELLRDLGPLMNPFA
                     SFLLLQGVETLSLRAERHGENALKLAKWLEQSPYVSWVSYPGLASHSHHENAKKYLSNG
                     FGGVLSFGVKDLPNADKETDPFKLSGAQVVDNLKLASNLANVGDAKTLVIAPYFTTHKQ
                     LNDKEKLASGVTKDLIRVSVGIEFIDDIIADFQQSFETVFAGQKP"
     primer_bind     complement(3375..3396)
                     /label=F1ori-F
                     /note="F1 origin, forward primer"
     primer_bind     3587..3606
                     /label=F1ori-R
                     /note="F1 origin, reverse primer"
     primer_bind     3823..3845
                     /label=M13/pUC Forward
                     /note="In lacZ gene"
     primer_bind     3837..3854
                     /label=M13 Forward
                     /note="In lacZ gene. Also called M13-F20 or M13 (-21)
                     Forward"
     primer_bind     3838..3854
                     /label=M13 fwd
                     /note="common sequencing primer, one of multiple similar
                     variants"
     primer_bind     3861..3880
                     /label=T7
                     /note="T7 promoter, forward primer"
     promoter        3861..3879
                     /label=T7 promoter
                     /note="promoter for bacteriophage T7 RNA polymerase"
     misc_feature    3888..3995
                     /label=MCS
                     /note="pBluescript multiple cloning site"
     promoter        complement(4007..4025)
                     /label=T3 promoter
                     /note="promoter for bacteriophage T3 RNA polymerase"
     primer_bind     complement(4046..4062)
                     /label=M13 rev
                     /note="common sequencing primer, one of multiple similar
                     variants"
     primer_bind     complement(4046..4062)
                     /label=M13 Reverse
                     /note="In lacZ gene. Also called M13-rev"
     primer_bind     complement(4059..4081)
                     /label=M13/pUC Reverse
                     /note="In lacZ gene"
     protein_bind    4070..4086
                     /label=lac operator
                     /bound_moiety="lac repressor encoded by lacI"
                     /note="The lac repressor binds to the lac operator to
                     inhibit transcription in E. coli. This inhibition can be
                     relieved by adding lactose or
                     isopropyl-beta-D-thiogalactopyranoside (IPTG)."
     promoter        complement(4094..4124)
                     /label=lac promoter
                     /note="promoter for the E. coli lac operon"
     protein_bind    4139..4160
                     /label=CAP binding site
                     /bound_moiety="E. coli catabolite activator protein"
                     /note="CAP binding activates transcription in the presence
                     of cAMP."
     primer_bind     complement(4277..4294)
                     /label=L4440
                     /note="L4440 vector, forward primer"
     rep_origin      complement(4448..5036)
                     /direction=LEFT
                     /label=ori
                     /note="high-copy-number ColE1/pMB1/pBR322/pUC origin of
                     replication"
     primer_bind     complement(4528..4547)
                     /label=pBR322ori-F
                     /note="pBR322 origin, forward primer"
     CDS             complement(5207..6067)
                     /codon_start=1
                     /gene="bla"
                     /product="beta-lactamase"
                     /label=AmpR
                     /note="confers resistance to ampicillin, carbenicillin, and
                     related antibiotics"
                     /translation="MSIQHFRVALIPFFAAFCLPVFAHPETLVKVKDAEDQLGARVGYI
                     ELDLNSGKILESFRPEERFPMMSTFKVLLCGAVLSRIDAGQEQLGRRIHYSQNDLVEYS
                     PVTEKHLTDGMTVRELCSAAITMSDNTAANLLLTTIGGPKELTAFFHNMGDHVTRLDRW
                     EPELNEAIPNDERDTTMPVAMATTLRKLLTGELLTLASRQQLIDWMEADKVAGPLLRSA
                     LPAGWFIADKSGAGERGSRGIIAALGPDGKPSRIVVIYTTGSQATMDERNRQIAEIGAS
                     LIKHW"
     primer_bind     5830..5849
                     /label=Amp-R
                     /note="Ampicillin resistance gene, reverse primer"
     promoter        complement(6068..6172)
                     /gene="bla"
                     /label=AmpR promoter
     misc_feature    6202..117
                     /label=CEN/ARS
                     /note="S. cerevisiae CEN6 centromere fused to an
                     autonomously replicating sequence"
ORIGIN
        1 ttacatcttc ggaaaacaaa aactattttt tctttaattt ctttttttac tttctatttt
       61 taatttatat atttatatta aaaaatttaa attataatta tttttatagc acgtgatgaa
      121 aaggacccta agaaaccatt attatcatga cattaaccta taaaaatagg cgtatcacga
      181 ggccctttcg tctcgcgcgt ttcggtgatg acggtgaaaa cctctgacac atgcagctcc
      241 cggagacggt cacagcttgt ctgtaagcgg atgccgggag cagacaagcc cgtcagggcg
      301 cgtcagcggg tgttggcgga cgtcggggct ggcttaacta tgcggcatca gagcagattg
      361 tactgagagt gcaccataat tccgttttaa gagcttggtg agcgctagga gtcactgcca
      421 ggtatcgttt gaacacggca ttagtcaggg aagtcataac acagtccttt cccgcaattt
      481 tctttttcta ttactcttgg cctcctctag tacactctat atttttttat gcctcggtaa
      541 tgattttcat tttttttttt ccacctagcg gatgactctt tttttttctt agcgattggc
      601 attatcacat aatgaattat acattatata aagtaatgtg atttcttcga agaatatact
      661 aaaaaatgag caggcaagat aaacgaaggc aaagatgaca gagcagaaag ccctagtaaa
      721 gcgtattaca aatgaaacca agattcagat tgcgatctct ttaaagggtg gtcccctagc
      781 gatagagcac tcgatcttcc cagaaaaaga ggcagaagca gtagcagaac aggccacaca
      841 atcgcaagtg attaacgtcc acacaggtat agggtttctg gaccatatga tacatgctct
      901 ggccaagcat tccggctggt cgctaatcgt tgagtgcatt ggtgacttac acatagacga
      961 ccatcacacc actgaagact gcgggattgc tctcggtcaa gcttttaaag aggccctagg
     1021 ggccgtgcgt ggagtaaaaa ggtttggatc aggatttgcg cctttggatg aggcactttc
     1081 cagagcggtg gtagatcttt cgaacaggcc gtacgcagtt gtcgaacttg gtttgcaaag
     1141 ggagaaagta ggagatctct cttgcgagat gatcccgcat tttcttgaaa gctttgcaga
     1201 ggctagcaga attaccctcc acgttgattg tctgcgaggc aagaatgatc atcaccgtag
     1261 tgagagtgcg ttcaaggctc ttgcggttgc cataagagaa gccacctcgc ccaatggtac
     1321 caacgatgtt ccctccacca aaggtgttct tatgtagtga caccgattat ttaaagctgc
     1381 agcatacgat atatatacat gtgtatatat gtatacctat gaatgtcagt aagtatgtat
     1441 acgaacagta tgatactgaa gatgacaagg taatgcatca ttctatacgt gtcattctga
     1501 acgaggcgcg ctttcctttt ttctttttgc tttttctttt tttttctctt gaactcgagc
     1561 ttgtgagaga aagtaggttt atacataatt ttacaactca ttacgcacac tcatggtttt
     1621 tggccagcga aaacagtttc aaaagattgc tggaagtctg caataatgtc atcaataaat
     1681 tcgataccaa cagagacacg aattaagtcc ttggtaacac cagatgccaa cttttctttg
     1741 tcatttaatt gtttgtgggt agtgaagtat ggagcaatga ctaaggtctt ggcatcacca
     1801 acattggcca agttagaggc aagctttaaa ttgtcaacaa cttgagcacc agaaagtttg
     1861 aatgggtcag tttccttgtc ggcatttggt aagtctttta caccgaaaga taagacacca
     1921 ccgaaaccgt tagatagata cttcttagca ttttcatgat gagaatgaga tgctaaacca
     1981 gggtatgaaa cccaagatac gtatggggat tgttctaacc atttggctaa cttcaatgca
     2041 ttttcaccgt gtctttcagc tctcaaagat aatgtttcaa caccttgtag tagcaagaaa
     2101 gaggcaaatg ggttcatcaa tggacccaaa tctcttaata gttcagttct aacatgaacg
     2161 atgtatgcca agttaccgta ggcttcattg tagatagtac cgtgatatcc ttcggcaggt
     2221 tgagagaatt gagggaactt ttctgggtag tccttccatg ggaacttacc agagtcaaca
     2281 ataataccac cgatagtagt accatgacca ccaatccatt tggtagcaga atgtgttaca
     2341 atatcagcac cgtatttaat tggctgacag aagtaaccac cggcaccaaa tgtgttgtca
     2401 acgacaactg gaataccgtg tttgtgagca attgcaacaa ttttttcaaa atccggaaca
     2461 ttgtactttg gattaccaat ggtttccaaa taaacagcct tggttctttc atcaaagacc
     2521 ttttcgaatt cttctggatt gtcaccttca acaaatctag cctcgatacc aaatcttttg
     2581 aacgagattt tgaactggtt ataagtacca ccgtataagt aagaagtgga aacgatgttg
     2641 tcaccagtgt gtgccaaacc ttggatggca agggtttgag cggcttgacc ggaggaaaca
     2701 gccaaagcag cagcaccacc ttctaaagca gcaattcttt cttccaaaac attactggtt
     2761 gggttttgga aacgggaata gacgtaacct ggaacttcta gaccaaacaa ttgcgaacca
     2821 tgcttagagt tttcgaaaac ataagaagtg gtggcgtaaa ttggtacagc tctggatctg
     2881 tgagcattgt caccagggtt ctcttggccg gcgtgtagtt gaacagtatc gaaatgagat
     2941 ggcattgtat ggatgggggt aatagaattg tatctatgta tctgacgacc ctgtattaca
     3001 cgaaggaaat agtagatgaa aagacaagag agcaagaaaa aggaaaaact tcctttctaa
     3061 cagacgcttt acttaacctt atatatatct tatttttttc atcgagcgtg ttcaattgga
     3121 caaggtgcca ccttttcgac acttcggtta ttatgttaca cagttttcat gaggatggcg
     3181 gatcctatgc ggtgtgaaat accgcacaga tgcgtaagga gaaaataccg catcaggaaa
     3241 ttgtaagcgt taatattttg ttaaaattcg cgttaaattt ttgttaaatc agctcatttt
     3301 ttaaccaata ggccgaaatc ggcaaaatcc cttataaatc aaaagaatag accgagatag
     3361 ggttgagtgt tgttccagtt tggaacaaga gtccactatt aaagaacgtg gactccaacg
     3421 tcaaaggnnn nnnnnnnnnn nnnnnnnnnn nnnnnnnnnn nnnnnnnnnn nnnnnntnnn
     3481 nnnnnnnnnn nnnnnnnnnn nnnnnnnnnn nnnnnnnnnn nnnnnnnnnn nnnnnnnnnn
     3541 nnnnnnnnnn nnnnnnnnnn nnnnnnnngn nnnnnnnnnn nnnnnnnnnn nnnnnnnnnn
     3601 nnnnnnnnnn nnnnnnnnnn nnnnnnnnnn nnnnnnnnnn nnnnnnnnnn nnnnnnnnnn
     3661 nnnnnnnnnn nnnnnnnnnn nnnnnnnnnn nnnnnnncca ttcgccattc aggctgcgca
     3721 actgttggga agggcgatcg gtgcgggcct cttcgctatt acgccagctg gcgaaagggg
     3781 gatgtgctgc aaggcgatta agttgggtaa cgccagggtt ttcccagtca cgacgttgta
     3841 aaacgacggc cagtgaattg taatacgact cactataggg cgaattggag ctccaccgcg
     3901 gtggcggccg ctctagaact agtgggtccc ccgggctgca ggaattcgat atcaagctta
     3961 tcgataccgt cgacctggag ggggggcccg gtaccagctt ttgttccctt tagtgagggt
     4021 taatttcgag cttggcgtaa tcatggtcat agctgtttcc tgtgtgaaat tgttatccgc
     4081 tcacaattcc acacaacata cgagccggaa gcataaagtg taaagcctgg ggtgcctaat
     4141 gagtgagcta actcacatta attgcgttgc gctcactgcc cgctttccag tcgggaaacc
     4201 tgtcgtgcca gctgcattaa tgaatcggcc aacgcgcggg gagaggcggt ttgcgtattg
     4261 ggcgctcttc cgcttcctcg ctcactgact cgctgcgctc ggtcgttcgg ctgcggcgag
     4321 cggtatcagc tcactcaaag gcggtaatac ggttatccac agaatcaggg gataacgcag
     4381 gaaagaacat gtgagcaaaa ggccagcaaa aggccaggaa ccgtaaaaag gccgcgttgc
     4441 tggcgttttt ccataggctc cgcccccctg acgagcatca caaaaatcga cgctcaagtc
     4501 agaggtggcg aaacccgaca ggactataaa gataccaggc gtttccccct ggaagctccc
     4561 tcgtgcgctc tcctgttccg accctgccgc ttaccggata cctgtccgcc tttctccctt
     4621 cgggaagcgt ggcgctttct catagctcac gctgtaggta tctcagttcg gtgtaggtcg
     4681 ttcgctccaa gctgggctgt gtgcacgaac cccccgttca gcccgaccgc tgcgccttat
     4741 ccggtaacta tcgtcttgag tccaacccgg taagacacga cttatcgcca ctggcagcag
     4801 ccactggtaa caggattagc agagcgaggt atgtaggcgg tgctacagag ttcttgaagt
     4861 ggtggcctaa ctacggctac actagaagga cagtatttgg tatctgcgct ctgctgaagc
     4921 cagttacctt cggaaaaaga gttggtagct cttgatccgg caaacaaacc accgctggta
     4981 gcggtggttt ttttgtttgc aagcagcaga ttacgcgcag aaaaaaagga tctcaagaag
     5041 atcctttgat cttttctacg gggtctgacg ctcagtggaa cgaaaactca cgttaaggga
     5101 ttttggtcat gagattatca aaaaggatct tcacctagat ccttttaaat taaaaatgaa
     5161 gttttaaatc aatctaaagt atatatgagt aaacttggtc tgacagttac caatgcttaa
     5221 tcagtgaggc acctatctca gcgatctgtc tatttcgttc atccatagtt gcctgactgc
     5281 ccgtcgtgta gataactacg atacgggagg gcttaccatc tggccccagt gctgcaatga
     5341 taccgcgaga cccacgctca ccggctccag atttatcagc aataaaccag ccagccggaa
     5401 gggccgagcg cagaagtggt cctgcaactt tatccgcctc catccagtct attaattgtt
     5461 gccgggaagc tagagtaagt agttcgccag ttaatagttt gcgcaacgtt gttgccattg
     5521 ctacaggcat cgtggtgtca cgctcgtcgt ttggtatggc ttcattcagc tccggttccc
     5581 aacgatcaag gcgagttaca tgatccccca tgttgtgaaa aaaagcggtt agctccttcg
     5641 gtcctccgat cgttgtcaga agtaagttgg ccgcagtgtt atcactcatg gttatggcag
     5701 cactgcataa ttctcttact gtcatgccat ccgtaagatg cttttctgtg actggtgagt
     5761 actcaaccaa gtcattctga gaatagtgta tgcggcgacc gagttgctct tgcccggcgt
     5821 caatacggga taataccgcg ccacatagca gaactttaaa agtgctcatc attggaaaac
     5881 gttcttcggg gcgaaaactc tcaaggatct taccgctgtt gagatccagt tcgatgtaac
     5941 ccactcgtgc acccaactga tcttcagcat cttttacttt caccagcgtt tctgggtgag
     6001 caaaaacagg aaggcaaaat gccgcaaaaa agggaataag ggcgacacgg aaatgttgaa
     6061 tactcatact cttccttttt caatattatt gaagcattta tcagggttat tgtctcatga
     6121 gcggatacat atttgaatgt atttagaaaa ataaacaaat aggggttccg cgcacatttc
     6181 cccgaaaagt gccacctgac ggatcgcttg cctgtaactt acacgcgcct cgtatctttt
     6241 aatgatggaa taatttggga atttactctg tatttattta tttttatgtt ttgtatttgg
     6301 attttagaaa gtaaataaag aaggtagaag agttacggaa tgaagaaaaa aaaataaaca
     6361 aaggtttaaa aaatttcaac aaaaagcgta ctttacatat atatttatta gacaagaaaa
     6421 gcagattaaa tagatataca ttcgattaac gataagtaaa atgtaaaatc acaggatttt
     6481 cgtgtgtggt cttctacaca gacaagatga aacaattcgg cattaatacc tgagagcagg
     6541 aagagcaaga taaaaggtag tatttgttgg cgatccccct agagtctt
//
