[The description below was written by a language model from this plasmid's Addgene catalogue record and the feature table of its GenBank file.]
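Description:
pHM is an empty-backbone E. coli–Saccharomyces cerevisiae shuttle plasmid derived from pHLUM (version 2) by removing the LEU2 and URA3 markers, leaving HIS3 and MET17 as its two yeast selectable genes. The catalogue lists a backbone size of 9905 bp, which appears to refer to the parental pHLUM vector, whereas the sequence record held for pHM itself is a 6588 bp circle. In yeast the plasmid is maintained through a CEN/ARS element (the CEN6 centromere fused to an autonomously replicating sequence), which keeps it at roughly single copy and gives stable segregation. In E. coli it replicates from a ColE1/pUC-type origin and is selected with ampicillin through the bla gene and its own promoter. The feature note describes this origin as high-copy, while the catalogue entry lists the plasmid as low copy.

HIS3 (imidazoleglycerol-phosphate dehydratase, needed for histidine biosynthesis) is annotated with its own promoter. MET17, also known as MET15 or MET25 (O-acetylserine/O-acetylhomoserine sulfhydrylase, needed for sulfur amino acid synthesis), lies adjacent in the opposite orientation; no promoter is annotated for it. The architecture is pRS/pBluescript-like: a multiple cloning site flanked by T7 and T3 promoters sits within a lac promoter/operator region with standard M13 sequencing primer sites, and primer sites for an f1 origin are also annotated, although no f1 origin feature is. No insert is present.

According to the associated publication title, pHM belongs to a series of single-copy plasmids for compensating auxotrophies, for multiple marker selection, and for designing metabolically cooperating yeast communities. It would restore histidine and methionine prototrophy to strains carrying the corresponding his3 and met17 deficiencies.
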