Addgene plasmid #64173: pHM
Purpose: (Empty Backbone) harbours marker genes HIS3 and MET17
Depositing lab: Markus Ralser. Depositing organization: University of Cambridge. Publication: Saccharomyces cerevisiae single-copy plasmids for auxotrophy compensation, multiple marker selection, and for designing metabolically cooperating communities. Mulleder M, Campbell K, Matsarskaia O, Eckerstorfer F, Ralser M. F1000Res. 2016 Sep 20;5:2351. eCollection 2016. 10.12688/f1000research.9606.1 PubMed 27830062.
Backbone
  Vector backbone: pHLUM (version 2)
  Backbone size (bp): 9905
  Modifications to backbone: removed LEU2 and URA3
  Vector type: Bacterial Expression, Yeast Expression
  Selectable markers: HIS3 ; MET17
Growth in bacteria
  Bacterial resistance: Ampicillin, 100 μg/mL
  Growth temperature: 37°C
  Growth strain: DH5alpha
  Copy number: Low Copy
Gene/Insert
  Cloning method: Restriction Enzyme
Terms and licenses: Academic/Nonprofit Terms; Industry Terms: Not Available to Industry
How to cite: pHM was a gift from Markus Ralser (Addgene plasmid # 64173 ; http://n2t.net/addgene:64173 ; RRID:Addgene_64173)
