>Addgene plasmid #64173 | pHM | addgene partial sequence | sequence record 111628 | F1ori-R 5'-AGGGAAGAAAGCGAAAGGAG-3'
[73 nt withheld, positions 1-73]
CCATTCGCCATTCAGGCTGCGCAACTGTTGGGAAGGGCGATCGGTGCGGGCCTCTTCGCTATTACGCCAG
CTGGCGAAAGGGGGATGTGCTGCAAGGCGATTAAGTTGGGTAACGCCAGGGTTTTCCCAGTCACGACGTT
GTAAAACGACGGCCAGTGAATTGTAATACGACTCACTATAGGGCGAATTGGAGCTCCACCGCGGTGGCGG
CCGCTCTAGAACTAGTGGGTCCCCCGGGCTGCAGGAATTCGATATCAAGCTTATCGATACCGTCGACCTG
GAGGGGGGGCCCGGTACCAGCTTTTGTTCCCTTTAGTGAGGGTTAATTTCGAGCTTGGCGTAATCATGGT
CATAGCTGTTTCCTGTGTGAAATTGTTATCCGCTCACAATTCCACACAACATACGAGCCGGAAGCATAAA
GTGTAAAGCCTGGGGTGCCTAATGAGTGAGCTAACTCACATTAATTGCGTTGCGCTCACTGCCCGCTTTC
CAGTCGGGAAACCTGTCGTGCCAGCTGCATTAATGAATCGGCCAACGCGCGGGGAGAGGCGGTTTGCGTA
TTGGGCGCTCTTCCGCTTCCTCGCTCACTGACTCGCTGCGCTCGGTCGTTCGGCTGCGGCGAGCGGTATC
AGCTCACTCAAAGGCGGTAATACGGTTATCCACAGAATCAGGGGATAACGCAGGAAAGAACATGTGAGCA
AAAGGCCAGCAAAAGGCCAGGAACCGTAAAAAGGCCGCGTTGCTGGCGTTTTTCCATAGGCTCCGCCCCC
CTGACGAGCATCACAAAAATCGACGCTCAAGTCAGAGGTGGCGAAACCCGACAGGACTATAAAGATACCA
GGCGTTTCCCCCTGGAAGCTCCCTCGTGCGCTCTCCTGTTCCGACCCTGCCGCTTACCGGATACCTGTCC
GCCTTTCTCCCTTCGGGA
