>Addgene plasmid #64173 | pHM | addgene partial sequence | sequence record 111630 | F1ori-F 5'-GTGGACTCTTGTTCCAAACTGG-3'
CCTATCTCGGTCTATTCTTTTGATTTATAAGGGATTTTGCCGATTTCGGCCTATTGGTTAAAAAATGAGC
TGATTTAACAAAAATTTAACGCGAATTTTAACAAAATATTAACGCTTACAATTTCCTGATGCGGTATTTT
CTCCTTACGCATCTGTGCGGTATTTCACACCGCATAGGATCCGCCATCCTCATGAAAACTGTGTAACATA
ATAACCGAAGTGTCGAAAAGGTGGCACCTTGTCCAATTGAACACGCTCGATGAAAAAAATAAGATATATA
TAAGGTTAAGTAAAGCGTCTGTTAGAAAGGAAGTTTTTCCTTTTTCTTGCTCTCTTGTCTTTTCATCTAC
TATTTCCTTCGTGTAATACAGGGTCGTCAGATACATAGATACAATTCTATTACCCCCATCCATACAATGC
CATCTCATTTCGATACTGTTCAACTACACGCCGGCCAAGAGAACCCTGGTGACAATGCTCACAGATCCAG
AGCTGTACCAATTTACGCCACCACTTCTTATGTTTTCGAAAACTCTAAGCATGGTTCGCAATTGTTTGGT
CTAGAAGTTCCAGGTTACGTCTATTCCCGTTTCCAAAACCCAACCAGTAATGTTTTGGAAGAAAGAATTG
CTGCTTTAGAAGGTGGTGCTGCTGCTTTGGCTGTTTCCTCCGGTCAAGCCGCTCAAACCCTTGCCATCCA
AGGTTTGGCACACACTGGTGACAACATCGTTTCCACTTCTTACTTATACGGTGGTACTTATAACCAGTTC
AAAATCTCGTTCAAAAGATTTGGTATCGAGGCTAGATTTGTTGAAGGTGACAATCCAGAAGAATTCGAAA
AGGTCTTTGATGAAAGAACCAAGGCTGTTTATTTGGAAACCATTGGTAATCCAAAGTACAATGTTCCGGA
TTTTGAAAAAATTGTTGCAATTGCTCACAA
