>Addgene plasmid #64173 | pHM | addgene partial sequence | sequence record 111632 | pRSII-F1 5'-CGGCATCAGAGCAGATTGTAC-3'
TAATTCCGTTTTAAGAGCTTGGTGAGCGCTAGGAGTCACTGCCAGGTATCGTTTGAACACGGCATTAGTC
AGGGAAGTCATAACACAGTCCTTTCCCGCAATTTTCTTTTTCTATTACTCTTGGCCTCCTCTAGTACACT
CTATATTTTTTTATGCCTCGGTAATGATTTTCATTTTTTTTTTTCCACCTAGCGGATGACTCTTTTTTTT
TCTTAGCGATTGGCATTATCACATAATGAATTATACATTATATAAAGTAATGTGATTTCTTCGAAGAATA
TACTAAAAAATGAGCAGGCAAGATAAACGAAGGCAAAGATGACAGAGCAGAAAGCCCTAGTAAAGCGTAT
TACAAATGAAACCAAGATTCAGATTGCGATCTCTTTAAAGGGTGGTCCCCTAGCGATAGAGCACTCGATC
TTCCCAGAAAAAGAGGCAGAAGCAGTAGCAGAACAGGCCACACAATCGCAAGTGATTAACGTCCACACAG
GTATAGGGTTTCTGGACCATATGATACATGCTCTGGCCAAGCATTCCGGCTGGTCGCTAATCGTTGAGTG
CATTGGTGACTTACACATAGACGACCATCACACCACTGAAGACTGCGGGATTGCTCTCGGTCAAGCTTTT
AAAGAGGCCCTAGGGGCCGTGCGTGGAGTAAAAAGGTTTGGATCAGGATTTGCGCCTTTGGATGAGGCAC
TTTCCAGAGCGGTGGTAGATCTTTCGAACAGGCCGTACGCAGTTGTCGAACTTGGTTTGCAAAGGGAGAA
AGTAGGAGATCTCTCTTGCGAGATGATCCCGCATTTTCTTGAAAGCTTTGCAGAGGCTAGCAGAATTACC
CTCCACGTTGATTGTCTGCGAGGCAAGAATGATCATCACCGTAGTGAGAGTGCGTTCAAGGCTCTTGCGG
TTGCCATAAGAGAAGCCACCTCGCCCAATGGTACCAACGATGTTCCCTCCACCAAAGGTGTTCTTATGTA
GTGACACCGATTATTTAAAGCTGCAGCATACGATATATATACATG
